Addgene plasmid #91698: pET28a-GGG-HIS-CBM-Xmod-DocIII
Purpose: CBM-Xmod-DocIII handle with N-Terminal Sortase Recognition Sequence GGG for posttranslational coupling to a C-Terminal LPETGG
Depositing lab: Hermann Gaub. Depositing organization: Ludwig-Maximilians-Universitaet Muenchen (LMU). Publication: Elastin-like Polypeptide Linkers for Single-Molecule Force Spectroscopy. Ott W, Jobst MA, Bauer MS, Durner E, Milles LF, Nash MA, Gaub HE. ACS Nano. 2017 Jun 12. doi: 10.1021/acsnano.7b02694. PubMed 28591514.
Backbone
  Vector backbone: pET28a
  Backbone manufacturer: Novagen
  Backbone size w/o insert (bp): 5217
  Total vector size (bp): 6567
  Vector type: Bacterial Expression
Growth in bacteria
  Bacterial resistance: Kanamycin, 50 μg/mL
  Growth temperature: 37°C
  Growth strain: DH5alpha
  Growth instructions: For protein production transformed NiCo21(DE3) strains in auto induction media were grown for 24 hrs at 37°C.
  Copy number: Low Copy
Gene/Insert
  Gene/Insert name: GGG-HIS-CBM-Xmod-DocIII (alt names: Carbohydrate Binding Module; Xmodule-Dockerin Type III)
  Species: Synthetic
  Insert size (bp): 1350
  Mutation: Cysteine deletion in CBM C63S
  Promoter: T7
  Tag / fusion protein: Sortase-Tag (N terminal on insert); HIS-Tag (N terminal on insert)
  Cloning method: Gibson Cloning
  Sequencing primers: 5′ CCGATCTTCCCCATCGGT; 3′ CTAGTTATTGCTCAGCGGT
Terms and licenses: Academic/Nonprofit Terms; Industry Terms: Not Available to Industry
How to cite: pET28a-GGG-HIS-CBM-Xmod-DocIII was a gift from Hermann Gaub (Addgene plasmid # 91698 ; http://n2t.net/addgene:91698 ; RRID:Addgene_91698)
