[The description below was written by a language model from this plasmid's Addgene catalogue record and pLannotate feature annotations shown in this document.]
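Description:
pET28a-GGG-HIS-CBM-Xmod-DocIII is a bacterial expression plasmid built on the Novagen pET28a backbone, about 6.6 kb in total with a 1,350 bp synthetic insert introduced by Gibson cloning. It is maintained in E. coli through a ColE1/pBR322-type origin accompanied by the bom region and the rop gene, which keeps copy number low as the record states, and it is selected with kanamycin via an aminoglycoside phosphotransferase (KanR) gene. An f1 origin is also present. Short matches to TcR and to a T7 gene 10-derived solubility tag appear in the automated annotation; these are probably residual backbone sequence rather than functional elements.

Expression is driven by a T7 promoter with an adjacent lac operator and the T7 gene 10 ribosome binding site, ending at a T7 terminator, and the plasmid carries lacI so that transcription stays repressed until induction in a host supplying T7 RNA polymerase. The encoded fusion begins with a GGG sortase recognition sequence, followed by a His tag for affinity purification, a carbohydrate binding module (annotated as a fragment of the Clostridium thermocellum cellulosomal scaffoldin CipB) carrying a C63S change that removes its cysteine, and then an X-module–dockerin type III domain. The feature table does not annotate the Xmod-DocIII portion, which presumably occupies the unannotated stretch downstream of the CBM. The N-terminal glycines let sortase ligate the purified protein post-translationally to partners ending in LPETGG. According to the record, the protein serves as a handle, and the associated work concerns elastin-like polypeptide linkers for single-molecule force spectroscopy.
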