Features (pLannotate 1.2.2; 19 found; start..end, strand, type, name):
    979..1056    -  promoter       lacI promoter: lacI
   1064..1343    -  CDS            TcR (fragment): tetracycline efflux protein; tet; confers resistance to tetracycline
   1365..1383    +  promoter       T7 promoter: promoter for bacteriophage T7 RNA polymerase
   1384..1408    +  protein_bind   lac operator: The lac repressor binds to the lac operator to inhibit transcription in E. coli. This inhibition can be relieved by adding lactose or isopropyl-β-D-thiogalactopyranoside (IPTG). lac repressor encoded by lacI
   1423..1445    +  RBS            RBS: efficient ribosome binding site from bacteriophage T7 gene 10 (Olins and Rangwala, 1989)
   1465..1482    +  CDS            9xHis (fragment): 9xHis affinity tag
   1501..2076    +  CDS            cipB (fragment): CIPB_HUNTH - Experimental evidence at protein level: Swiss-Prot protein existence level 1. Acts as a scaffolding protein in the cellulosome. It promotes binding of cellulose to the catalytic domains of the cellulolytic enzymes probably through the binding of the nine repeated domains with dockerin domains present in catalytic subunits of the cellulosome. From Hungateiclostridium thermocellum (Clostridium thermocellum).
   2818..2867    +  CDS            SET1 (fragment): solubility-enhancement tag derived from T7 phage gene 10B
   2875..2922    +  terminator     T7 terminator: transcription terminator for bacteriophage T7 RNA polymerase
   2959..3387    +  rep_origin     f1 ori (sequence partly withheld): f1 bacteriophage origin of replication; arrow indicates direction of (+) strand synthesis
   3440..3497    +  promoter       AmpR promoter (fragment): bla
   3506..4321    -  CDS            KanR: aminoglycoside phosphotransferase; aph(3')-Ia; confers resistance to kanamycin in bacteria or G418 (Geneticin®) in eukaryotes
   4443..5031    +  rep_origin     ori: high-copy-number ColE1/pMB1/pBR322/pUC origin of replication
   5217..5356    -  misc_feature   bom: basis of mobility region from pBR322
   5458..5649    -  CDS            rop: Rop protein, which maintains plasmids at low copy number; rop
   5666..6046    +  CDS            YPB1_ECOLX: Protein predicted: Swiss-Prot protein existence level 4. From Escherichia coli.
   6118..6409    -  CDS            TcR (fragment): tetracycline efflux protein; tet; confers resistance to tetracycline
   6424..6445    -  protein_bind   CAP binding site: CAP binding activates transcription in the presence of cAMP. E. coli catabolite activator protein
   6458..978     -  CDS            lacI (across the origin): lac repressor; lacI; The lac repressor binds to the lac operator to inhibit transcription in E. coli. This inhibition can be relieved by adding lactose or isopropyl-β-D-thiogalactopyranoside (IPTG).
>Addgene plasmid #91698 | pET28a-GGG-HIS-CBM-Xmod-DocIII | addgene full sequence | sequence record 180326 | Addgene NGS Result
TCTTTTCACCAGTGAGACGGGCAACAGCTGATTGCCCTTCACCGCCTGGCCCTGAGAGAGTTGCAGCAAG
CGGTCCACGCTGGTTTGCCCCAGCAGGCGAAAATCCTGTTTGATGGTGGTTAACGGCGGGATATAACATG
AGCTGTCTTCGGTATCGTCGTATCCCACTACCGAGATATCCGCACCAACGCGCAGCCCGGACTCGGTAAT
GGCGCGCATTGCGCCCAGCGCCATCTGATCGTTGGCAACCAGCATCGCAGTGGGAACGATGCCCTCATTC
AGCATTTGCATGGTTTGTTGAAAACCGGACATGGCACTCCAGTCGCCTTCCCGTTCCGCTATCGGCTGAA
TTTGATTGCGAGTGAGATATTTATGCCAGCCAGCCAGACGCAGACGCGCCGAGACAGAACTTAATGGGCC
CGCTAACAGCGCGATTTGCTGGTGACCCAATGCGACCAGATGCTCCACGCCCAGTCGCGTACCGTCTTCA
TGGGAGAAAATAATACTGTTGATGGGTGTCTGGTCAGAGACATCAAGAAATAACGCCGGAACATTAGTGC
AGGCAGCTTCCACAGCAATGGCATCCTGGTCATCCAGCGGATAGTTAATGATCAGCCCACTGACGCGTTG
CGCGAGAAGATTGTGCACCGCCGCTTTACAGGCTTCGACGCCGCTTCGTTCTACCATCGACACCACCACG
CTGGCACCCAGTTGATCGGCGCGAGATTTAATCGCCGCGACAATTTGCGACGGCGCGTGCAGGGCCAGAC
TGGAGGTGGCAACGCCAATCAGCAACGACTGTTTGCCCGCCAGTTGTTGTGCCACGCGGTTGGGAATGTA
ATTCAGCTCCGCCATCGCCGCTTCCACTTTTTCCCGCGTTTTCGCAGAAACGTGGCTGGCCTGGTTCACC
ACGCGGGAAACGGTCTGATAAGAGACACCGGCATACTCTGCGACATCGTATAACGTTACTGGTTTCACAT
TCACCACCCTGAATTGACTCTCTTCCGGGCGCTATCATGCCATACCGCGAAAGGTTTTGCGCCATTCGAT
GGTGTCCGGGATCTCGACGCTCTCCCTTATGCGACTCCTGCATTAGGAAGCAGCCCAGTAGTAGGTTGAG
GCCGTTGAGCACCGCCGCCGCAAGGAATGGTGCATGCAAGGAGATGGCGCCCAACAGTCCCCCGGCCACG
GGGCCTGCCACCATACCCACGCCGAAACAAGCGCTCATGAGCCCGAAGTGGCGAGCCCGATCTTCCCCAT
CGGTGATGTCGGCGATATAGGCGCCAGCAACCGCACCTGTGGCGCCGGTGATGCCGGCCACGATGCGTCC
GGCGTAGAGGATCGAGATCTCGATCCCGCGAAATTAATACGACTCACTATAGGGGAATTGTGAGCGGATA
ACAATTCCCCTGTAGAAATAATTTTGTTTAACTTTAAGAAGGAGATATACATATGGGGGGCGGTCACCAC
CACCACCACCACGGAATGGCCAATACACCGGTATCAGGCAATTTGAAGGTTGAATTCTACAACAGCAATC
CTTCAGATACTACTAACTCAATCAATCCTCAGTTCAAGGTTACTAATACCGGAAGCAGTGCAATTGATTT
GTCCAAACTCACATTGAGATATTATTATACAGTAGACGGTCAGAAAGATCAGACCTTCTGGAGTGACCAT
GCTGCAATAATCGGCAGTAACGGCAGCTACAACGGAATTACTTCAAATGTAAAAGGAACATTTGTAAAAA
TGAGTTCCTCAACAAATAACGCAGACACCTACCTTGAAATAAGCTTTACAGGCGGAACTCTTGAACCGGG
TGCACATGTTCAGATACAAGGTAGATTTGCAAAGAATGACTGGAGTAACTATACACAGTCAAATGACTAC
TCATTCAAGTCTGCTTCACAGTTTGTTGAATGGGATCAGGTAACAGCATACTTGAACGGTGTTCTTGTAT
GGGGTAAAGAACCCGGTGGCAGTGTAGTACCATCAACACAGCCTGTAACAACACCACCTGCAACAACAAA
ACCACCTGCAACAACAATACCGCCGTCAGATGATCCGAATGCCGTGGTACCAAACACTGTTACATCAGCT
GTAAAGACACAGTATGTTGAGATCGAATCTGTTGACGGCTTCTACTTCAACACAGAAGACAAGTTCGATA
CAGCTCAGATCAAGAAGGCTGTTCTCCACACAGTTTATAACGAAGGCTACACAGGTGATGACGGCGTGGC
TGTAGTTCTCAGAGAATATGAGAGCGAGCCTGTTGATATCACAGCTGAGTTAACATTCGGTGATGCAACA
CCTGCTAACACATACAAGGCTGTTGAAAACAAGTTCGATTACGAGATCCCTGTTTACTACAACAACGCTA
CACTCAAGGATGCTGAGGGCAACGATGCTACAGTAACTGTTTACATCGGTCTCAAGGGCGATACAGACCT
TAACAACATCGTTGACGGTCGTGACGCTACAGCAACACTTACTTACTACGCTGCAACATCTACAGACGGC
AAGGATGCTACAACAGTTGCACTTTCACCAAGCACACTGGTTGGCGGCAACCCTGAGTCAGTATATGATG
ACTTCTCTGCATTCCTTAGCGATGTTAAGGTAGACGCTGGTAAGGAACTCACAAGATTCGCTAAGAAGGC
TGAGAGACTTATCGACGGTAGAGATGCTTCAAGCATACTCACATTCTACACTAAGTCTTCTGTAGATCAG
TACAAGGATATGGCTGCTAACGAGCCAAACAAGCTTTGGGATATCGTTACAGGCGATGCTGAAGAAGAAT
AACTCGAGTAAGATCCGGCTGCTAACAAAGCCCGAAAGGAAGCTGAGTTGGCTGCTGCCACCGCTGAGCA
ATAACTAGCATAACCCCTTGGGGCCTCTAAACGGGTCTTGAGGGGTTTTTTGCTGAAAGGAGGAACTATA
TCCGGATTGGCGAATGGG
[124 nt withheld, positions 2959-3082]
C
[91 nt withheld, positions 3084-3174]
A
[49 nt withheld, positions 3176-3224]
CCTTTGACGTTGGAGTCCACGTTCTTT
[37 nt withheld, positions 3252-3288]
ACCCTATCTCGGTCTATTCTTTTGATTTATAAGGGATTTTGCCGATTTCGGCCTATTGGTTAAAAAATGA
GCTGATTTAACAAAAATTTAACGCGAATTTTAACAAAATATTAACGCTTACAATTTAGGTGGCACTTTTC
GGGGAAATGTGCGCGGAACCCCTATTTGTTTATTTTTCTAAATACATTCAAATATGTATCCGCTCATGAA
TTAATTCTTAGAAAAACTCATCGAGCATCAAATGAAACTGCAATTTATTCATATCAGGATTATCAATACC
ATATTTTTGAAAAAGCCGTTTCTGTAATGAAGGAGAAAACTCACCGAGGCAGTTCCATAGGATGGCAAGA
TCCTGGTATCGGTCTGCGATTCCGACTCGTCCAACATCAATACAACCTATTAATTTCCCCTCGTCAAAAA
TAAGGTTATCAAGTGAGAAATCACCATGAGTGACGACTGAATCCGGTGAGAATGGCAAAAGTTTATGCAT
TTCTTTCCAGACTTGTTCAACAGGCCAGCCATTACGCTCGTCATCAAAATCACTCGCATCAACCAAACCG
TTATTCATTCGTGATTGCGCCTGAGCGAGACGAAATACGCGATCGCTGTTAAAAGGACAATTACAAACAG
GAATCGAATGCAACCGGCGCAGGAACACTGCCAGCGCATCAACAATATTTTCACCTGAATCAGGATATTC
TTCTAATACCTGGAATGCTGTTTTCCCGGGGATCGCAGTGGTGAGTAACCATGCATCATCAGGAGTACGG
ATAAAATGCTTGATGGTCGGAAGAGGCATAAATTCCGTCAGCCAGTTTAGTCTGACCATCTCATCTGTAA
CATCATTGGCAACGCTACCTTTGCCATGTTTCAGAAACAACTCTGGCGCATCGGGCTTCCCATACAATCG
ATAGATTGTCGCACCTGATTGCCCGACATTATCGCGAGCCCATTTATACCCATATAAATCAGCATCCATG
TTGGAATTTAATCGCGGCCTAGAGCAAGACGTTTCCCGTTGAATATGGCTCATAACACCCCTTGTATTAC
TGTTTATGTAAGCAGACAGTTTTATTGTTCATGACCAAAATCCCTTAACGTGAGTTTTCGTTCCACTGAG
CGTCAGACCCCGTAGAAAAGATCAAAGGATCTTCTTGAGATCCTTTTTTTCTGCGCGTAATCTGCTGCTT
GCAAACAAAAAAACCACCGCTACCAGCGGTGGTTTGTTTGCCGGATCAAGAGCTACCAACTCTTTTTCCG
AAGGTAACTGGCTTCAGCAGAGCGCAGATACCAAATACTGTCCTTCTAGTGTAGCCGTAGTTAGGCCACC
ACTTCAAGAACTCTGTAGCACCGCCTACATACCTCGCTCTGCTAATCCTGTTACCAGTGGCTGCTGCCAG
TGGCGATAAGTCGTGTCTTACCGGGTTGGACTCAAGACGATAGTTACCGGATAAGGCGCAGCGGTCGGGC
TGAACGGGGGGTTCGTGCACACAGCCCAGCTTGGAGCGAACGACCTACACCGAACTGAGATACCTACAGC
GTGAGCTATGAGAAAGCGCCACGCTTCCCGAAGGGAGAAAGGCGGACAGGTATCCGGTAAGCGGCAGGGT
CGGAACAGGAGAGCGCACGAGGGAGCTTCCAGGGGGAAACGCCTGGTATCTTTATAGTCCTGTCGGGTTT
CGCCACCTCTGACTTGAGCGTCGATTTTTGTGATGCTCGTCAGGGGGGCGGAGCCTATGGAAAAACGCCA
GCAACGCGGCCTTTTTACGGTTCCTGGCCTTTTGCTGGCCTTTTGCTCACATGTTCTTTCCTGCGTTATC
CCCTGATTCTGTGGATAACCGTATTACCGCCTTTGAGTGAGCTGATACCGCTCGCCGCAGCCGAACGACC
GAGCGCAGCGAGTCAGTGAGCGAGGAAGCGGAAGAGCGCCTGATGCGGTATTTTCTCCTTACGCATCTGT
GCGGTATTTCACACCGCAATGGTGCACTCTCAGTACAATCTGCTCTGATGCCGCATAGTTAAGCCAGTAT
ACACTCCGCTATCGCTACGTGACTGGGTCATGGCTGCGCCCCGACACCCGCCAACACCCGCTGACGCGCC
CTGACGGGCTTGTCTGCTCCCGGCATCCGCTTACAGACAAGCTGTGACCGTCTCCGGGAGCTGCATGTGT
CAGAGGTTTTCACCGTCATCACCGAAACGCGCGAGGCAGCTGCGGTAAAGCTCATCAGCGTGGTCGTGAA
GCGATTCACAGATGTCTGCCTGTTCATCCGCGTCCAGCTCGTTGAGTTTCTCCAGAAGCGTTAATGTCTG
GCTTCTGATAAAGCGGGCCATGTTAAGGGCGGTTTTTTCCTGTTTGGTCACTGATGCCTCCGTGTAAGGG
GGATTTCTGTTCATGGGGGTAATGATACCGATGAAACGAGAGAGGATGCTCACGATACGGGTTACTGATG
ATGAACATGCCCGGTTACTGGAACGTTGTGAGGGTAAACAACTGGCGGTATGGATGCGGCGGGACCAGAG
AAAAATCACTCAGGGTCAATGCCAGCGCTTCGTTAATACAGATGTAGGTGTTCCACAGGGTAGCCAGCAG
CATCCTGCGATGCAGATCCGGAACATAATGGTGCAGGGCGCTGACTTCCGCGTTTCCAGACTTTACGAAA
CACGGAAACCGAAGACCATTCATGTTGTTGCTCAGGTCGCAGACGTTTTGCAGCAGCAGTCGCTTCACGT
TCGCTCGCGTATCGGTGATTCATTCTGCTAACCAGTAAGGCAACCCCGCCAGCCTAGCCGGGTCCTCAAC
GACAGGAGCACGATCATGCGCACCCGTGGGGCCGCCATGCCGGCGATAATGGCCTGCTTCTCGCCGAAAC
GTTTGGTGGCGGGACCAGTGACGAAGGCTTGAGCGAGGGCGTGCAAGATTCCGAATACCGCAAGCGACAG
GCCGATCATCGTCGCGCTCCAGCGAAAGCGGTCCTCGCCGAAAATGACCCAGAGCGCTGCCGGCACCTGT
CCTACGAGTTGCATGATAAAGAAGACAGTCATAAGTGCGGCGACGATAGTCATGCCCCGCGCCCACCGGA
AGGAGCTGACTGGGTTGAAGGCTCTCAAGGGCATCGGTCGAGATCCCGGTGCCTAATGAGTGAGCTAACT
TACATTAATTGCGTTGCGCTCACTGCCCGCTTTCCAGTCGGGAAACCTGTCGTGCCAGCTGCATTAATGA
ATCGGCCAACGCGCGGGGAGAGGCGGTTTGCGTATTGGGCGCCAGGGTGGTTTT
