>Addgene plasmid #91698 | pET28a-GGG-HIS-CBM-Xmod-DocIII | depositor partial sequence | sequence record 176262 | Reading Frame sequence - fully sequenced
ATGGGGGGCGGTCACCACCACCACCACCACGGAATGGCCAATACACCGGTATCAGGCAATTTGAAGGTTG
AATTCTACAACAGCAATCCTTCAGATACTACTAACTCAATCAATCCTCAGTTCAAGGTTACTAATACCGG
AAGCAGTGCAATTGATTTGTCCAAACTCACATTGAGATATTATTATACAGTAGACGGTCAGAAAGATCAG
ACCTTCTGGAGTGACCATGCTGCAATAATCGGCAGTAACGGCAGCTACAACGGAATTACTTCAAATGTAA
AAGGAACATTTGTAAAAATGAGTTCCTCAACAAATAACGCAGACACCTACCTTGAAATAAGCTTTACAGG
CGGAACTCTTGAACCGGGTGCACATGTTCAGATACAAGGTAGATTTGCAAAGAATGACTGGAGTAACTAT
ACACAGTCAAATGACTACTCATTCAAGTCTGCTTCACAGTTTGTTGAATGGGATCAGGTAACAGCATACT
TGAACGGTGTTCTTGTATGGGGTAAAGAACCCGGTGGCAGTGTAGTACCATCAACACAGCCTGTAACAAC
ACCACCTGCAACAACAAAACCACCTGCAACAACAATACCGCCGTCAGATGATCCGAATGCCGTGGTACCA
AACACTGTTACATCAGCTGTAAAGACACAGTATGTTGAGATCGAATCTGTTGACGGCTTCTACTTCAACA
CAGAAGACAAGTTCGATACAGCTCAGATCAAGAAGGCTGTTCTCCACACAGTTTATAACGAAGGCTACAC
AGGTGATGACGGCGTGGCTGTAGTTCTCAGAGAATATGAGAGCGAGCCTGTTGATATCACAGCTGAGTTA
ACATTCGGTGATGCAACACCTGCTAACACATACAAGGCTGTTGAAAACAAGTTCGATTACGAGATCCCTG
TTTACTACAACAACGCTACACTCAAGGATGCTGAGGGCAACGATGCTACAGTAACTGTTTACATCGGTCT
CAAGGGCGATACAGACCTTAACAACATCGTTGACGGTCGTGACGCTACAGCAACACTTACTTACTACGCT
GCAACATCTACAGACGGCAAGGATGCTACAACAGTTGCACTTTCACCAAGCACACTGGTTGGCGGCAACC
CTGAGTCAGTATATGATGACTTCTCTGCATTCCTTAGCGATGTTAAGGTAGACGCTGGTAAGGAACTCAC
AAGATTCGCTAAGAAGGCTGAGAGACTTATCGACGGTAGAGATGCTTCAAGCATACTCACATTCTACACT
AAGTCTTCTGTAGATCAGTACAAGGATATGGCTGCTAACGAGCCAAACAAGCTTTGGGATATCGTTACAG
GCGATGCTGAAGAAGAATAA
